>Addgene plasmid #28050 | Flag-Rab7A Q86L | addgene partial sequence | sequence record 34339 | 28050 with BGH-rev
AGACTCGAGTCACTTGTCATCGGTCATCCTTGTAGTCGATGTCATGATCTTTATAATCACCGTCATGGTC
TTTGTAGTCGCGGCCGCCGCAACTGCAGCTTTCTGCCGAGGCCTTGGCCCGGTCATTCTTGTCCAGTTTG
ATAGGTTCAGGAAATTCGTTGTACAGCTCCACCTCCGTTTCCTGCTTAAGTGCATTCCGTGCAATCGTCT
GGAACGCCTGCTCCACGTTGATGGCCTCCTTGGCACTGGTCTCAAAGTAGGGAATGTTGTTTTTGCTGTA
GCACCAGGCCTGTGCCCGCTTTGTGGCCACTTGTCTGTTTTCGAGGTCAATCTTGTTTCCCAACACAACA
AATGGGAAGTTTTCAGGATCTCGGGGACTGGCCTGGATGAGAAACTCATCTCTCCAGCTATCTAGGGTTT
TGAATGTGTTGGGGGCAGTCACATCAAATACCAGAACGCAGCAGTCTGCACCTCTGTAGAAGGCCACACC
GAGAGACTGGAACCGTTCCAGTCCTGCTGTGTCCCATATCTGCATTGTGACTAGCCTGTCATCCACCATC
ACCTCCTTGGTCAGAAAGTCAGCTCCTATTGTGGCTTTGTACTGATTGCTGAATTTCTTATTCACATACT
GGTTCATGAGTGATGTCTTCCCGACTCCAGAATCTCCCAGGATGATAACCTTCAGCAACACTTTCTTCCT
AGAGGTACCAGCGTAATCCGGAACATCGTATGGGTAAGCGTAATCCGGAACATCGTATGGGTACATGGAT
CCGAGCTCGGTACCAAGCTTAAGTTTAAACGCTAGAGTCCGG
