>Addgene plasmid #28050 | Flag-Rab7A Q86L | addgene partial sequence | sequence record 34340 | 28050 with CMV-F
GCTCTCCCTATCAGTGATAGAGATCTCCCTATCAGTGATAGAGATCGTCGACGAGCTCGTTTAGTGAACC
GTCAGATCGCCTGGAGACGCCATCCACGCTGTTTTGACCTCCATAGAAGACACCGGGACCGATCCAGCCT
CCGGACTCTAGCGTTTAAACTTAAGCTTGGTACCGAGCTCGGATCCATGTACCCATACGATGTTCCGGAT
TACGCTTACCCATACGATGTTCCGGATTACGCTGGTACCTCTAGGAAGAAAGTGTTGCTGAAGGTTATCA
TCCTGGGAGATTCTGGAGTCGGGAAGACATCACTCATGAACCAGTATGTGAATAAGAAATTCAGCAATCA
GTACAAAGCCACAATAGGAGCTGACTTTCTGACCAAGGAGGTGATGGTGGATGACAGGCTAGTCACAATG
CAGATATGGGACACAGCAGGACTGGAACGGTTCCAGTCTCTCGGTGTGGCCTTCTACAGAGGTGCAGACT
GCTGCGTTCTGGTATTTGATGTGACTGCCCCCAACACATTCAAAACCCTAGATAGCTGGAGAGATGAGTT
TCTCATCCAGGCCAGTCCCCGAGATCCTGAAAACTTCCCATTTGTTGTGTTGGGAAACAAGATTGACCTC
GAAAACAGACAAGTGGCCACAAAGCGGGCACAGGCCTGGTGCTACAGCAAAAACAACATTCCCTACTTTG
AGACCAGTGCCAAGGAGGCCATCAACGTGGAGCANGCGTTCCAGACGATTGCACGGAATGCACTTAAGCA
GGAAACGGA
