[The description below was written by a language model from this plasmid's Addgene catalogue record.]
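Description:
Flag-Rab7A Q86L is a mammalian expression plasmid built on the Invitrogen pcDNA5/FRT/TO backbone (5137 bp without insert) and carrying a roughly 623 bp human RAB7A coding insert with the point mutation Q86L. It is propagated in E. coli as a high-copy plasmid under ampicillin selection, and hygromycin is the recorded selectable marker for mammalian cells. No feature table accompanies the entry, so the regulatory elements are not itemised. The listed sequencing primers (CMV forward and BGH reverse) fit the standard layout of this backbone, in which a CMV promoter bearing tetracycline operator sites drives the insert upstream of a BGH polyadenylation signal. In that backbone family, an FRT site allows Flp-mediated integration at a single genomic FRT locus in compatible host lines. The hygromycin resistance gene becomes functional upon correct integration, and expression is tetracycline-inducible in cells that supply the Tet repressor.

The Rab7A protein is recorded as carrying a 2xHA tag at the N terminus and a 3xFlag tag at the C terminus of the insert, giving two independent epitopes for detection and immunoprecipitation. This placement is worth checking against the sequence, because Rab GTPases depend on C-terminal prenylation for membrane attachment. The record does not explain the functional consequence of Q86L, nor does it say how this numbering relates to the native protein or to the tagged fusion. The associated publication concerns Rubicon acting as a Rab7 effector in endosome maturation, so the construct is likely a mutant Rab7A used to examine effector binding and endosomal trafficking in cultured mammalian cells.
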