Addgene plasmid #28050: Flag-Rab7A Q86L
Depositing lab: Qing Zhong. Publication: Rubicon controls endosome maturation as a Rab7 effector. Sun Q, Westphal W, Wong KN, Tan I, Zhong Q. Proc Natl Acad Sci U S A. 2010 Nov 9. 107(45):19338-43. 10.1073/pnas.1010554107 PubMed 20974968.
Backbone
  Vector backbone: pcDNA5/FRT/TO
  Backbone manufacturer: Invitrogen
  Backbone size w/o insert (bp): 5137
  Vector type: Mammalian Expression
  Selectable markers: Hygromycin
Growth in bacteria
  Bacterial resistance: Ampicillin, 100 μg/mL
  Growth temperature: 37°C
  Growth strain: DH5alpha
  Copy number: High Copy
Gene/Insert
  Gene/Insert name: Rab7A
  Species: H. sapiens (human)
  Insert size (bp): 623
  Mutation: Q86L
  Entrez Gene: RAB7A (a.k.a. CMT2B, PRO2706, RAB7)
  Tag / fusion protein: 3xFlag (C terminal on insert); 2xHA (N terminal on insert)
  Cloning method: Restriction Enzyme
  Sequencing primers: 5′ CMV-F; 3′ BGH-rev
Terms and licenses: Academic/Nonprofit Terms; Industry Terms: Not Available to Industry
How to cite: Flag-Rab7A Q86L was a gift from Qing Zhong (Addgene plasmid # 28050 ; http://n2t.net/addgene:28050 ; RRID:Addgene_28050)
